Addgene plasmid #82956: pDONR223_CCNH_WT_V5
Purpose: Gateway Donor vector containing CCNH, used as an over expression control for gene expression analysis. Part of the Target Accelerator Plasmid Collection.
Depositing lab: Jesse Boehm & Matthew Meyerson & David Root. Depositing organization: Broad Institute. Publication: High-throughput Phenotyping of Lung Cancer Somatic Mutations. Berger AH, Brooks AN, Wu X, Shrestha Y, Chouinard C, Piccioni F, Bagul M, Kamburov A, Imielinski M, Hogstrom L, Zhu C, Yang X, Pantel S, Sakai R, Watson J, Kaplan N, Campbell JD, Singh S, Root DE, Narayan R, Natoli T, Lahr DL, Tirosh I, Tamayo P, Getz G, Wong B, Doench J, Subramanian A, Golub TR, Meyerson M, Boehm JS. Cancer Cell. 2016 Aug 8;30(2):214-28. doi: 10.1016/j.ccell.2016.06.022. Epub 2016 Jul 28. PubMed 27478040.
Backbone
  Vector backbone: pDONR223
  Backbone manufacturer: Invitrogen
  Vector type: Gateway Entry vector
Growth in bacteria
  Bacterial resistance: Spectinomycin, 50 μg/mL
  Growth temperature: 37°C
  Growth strain: DH5alpha
  Copy number: High Copy
Gene/Insert
  Gene/Insert name: CCNH
  Species: H. sapiens (human)
  GenBank ID: NM_001239
  Entrez Gene: CCNH (a.k.a. CAK, CycH, p34, p37)
  Promoter: None
  Cloning method: Gateway Cloning
  Sequencing primers: 5′ M13pUC-fwd; 3′ M13-Rev
Terms and licenses: Academic/Nonprofit Terms; Industry Terms: Not Available to Industry
Depositor comments: Open state: NO stop codon immediately follows insert
How to cite: pDONR223_CCNH_WT_V5 was a gift from Jesse Boehm & Matthew Meyerson & David Root (Addgene plasmid # 82956 ; http://n2t.net/addgene:82956 ; RRID:Addgene_82956)
