[The description below was written by a language model from this plasmid's Addgene catalogue record and pLannotate feature annotations shown in this document.]
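Description:
pDONR223_CCNH_WT_V5 is a Gateway entry clone built on the Invitrogen pDONR223 backbone, carrying the wild-type human cyclin H (CCNH) open reading frame. At about 3.8 kb, it is a bacterial propagation and shuttling plasmid rather than an expression vector. It replicates from a high-copy ColE1/pUC-type origin and is selected with spectinomycin through the aadA (SmR) aminoglycoside adenylyltransferase gene, which lies downstream of a fragment of the class 1 integron Pc promoter and a short remnant of a gentamicin resistance gene. The rrnB T1 and T2 terminators sit upstream of the cloning region, where they insulate it from read-through transcription. Small lacZα and lacI fragments are backbone leftovers with no evident function.

The CCNH coding sequence is flanked by two attL-type recombination sites, which the automated annotation labels attL3 and attL2. These sites allow an LR Clonase reaction to move the ORF into any compatible destination vector. The record lists no promoter driving the insert, and the only nearby promoter, T7, lies outside the att-flanked cassette. The ORF is in the "open" configuration, with no stop codon immediately after the insert, so it can be read through into a C-terminal tag supplied by the destination vector. The "V5" in the name presumably refers to that intended fusion, since no V5 tag is annotated in this plasmid.

Cyclin H is the regulatory partner of CDK7 in the CDK-activating kinase complex, which also functions within TFIIH. This clone belongs to the Target Accelerator Plasmid Collection, where it served as an overexpression control for gene expression analysis in high-throughput phenotyping of lung cancer somatic mutations.
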