Features (pLannotate 1.2.2; 12 found; start..end, strand, type, name):
     38..74      -  CDS            lacZα (fragment): LacZα fragment of β-galactosidase; lacZ fragment
     91..186     +  protein_bind   attL3: mutant version of attL; recombination site for the Gateway® LR reaction LR Clonase™
    189..1157    +  CDS            CCNH: CCNH_HUMAN - Experimental evidence at protein level: Swiss-Prot protein existence level 1. Regulates CDK7, the catalytic subunit of the CDK-activating kinase (CAK) enzymatic complex. CAK activates the cyclin-associated kinases CDK1, CDK2, CDK4 and CDK6 by threonine phosphorylation. CAK complexed to the core-TFIIH basal transcription factor activates RNA polymerase II by serine phosphorylation of the repetitive C-terminal domain (CTD) of its large subunit (POLR2A), allowing its escape from the promoter and elongation of the transcripts. Involved in cell cycle control and in RNA transcription by
   1159..1258    -  protein_bind   attL2: mutant version of attL; recombination site for the Gateway® LR reaction LR Clonase™
   1276..1294    -  promoter       T7 promoter: promoter for bacteriophage T7 RNA polymerase
   1484..1507    +  promoter       Pc promoter (fragment): intI1 (promoter lies within the coding sequence); class 1 integron promoter
   1683..1739    +  CDS            GmR (fragment): gentamycin acetyltransferase; aacC1; confers resistance to gentamycin
   1746..2537    +  CDS            SmR: aminoglycoside adenylyltransferase (Murphy, 1985); aadA; confers resistance to spectinomycin and streptomycin
   2630..3218    +  rep_origin     ori: high-copy-number ColE1/pMB1/pBR322/pUC origin of replication
   3401..3493    +  CDS            lacI (fragment): lac repressor; lacI; The lac repressor binds to the lac operator to inhibit transcription in E. coli. This inhibition can be relieved by adding lactose or isopropyl-β-D-thiogalactopyranoside (IPTG).
   3548..3575    -  terminator     rrnB T2 terminator: transcription terminator T2 from the E. coli rrnB gene
   3707..3750    +  terminator     rrnB T1 terminator: Escherichia coli rrnB; transcription terminator T1 from the E. coli rrnB gene
>Addgene plasmid #82956 | pDONR223_CCNH_WT_V5 | addgene full sequence | sequence record 162646 | Addgene NGS Result
GGCAGTTCCCTACTCTCGCGTTAACGCTAGCATGGATGTTTTCCCAGTCACGACGTTGTAAAACGACGGC
CAGTCTTAAGCTCGGGCCCCAAATAATGATTTTATTTTGACTGATAGTGACCTGTTCGTTGCAACAAATT
GATGAGCAATGCTTTTTTATAATGCCAACTTTGTACAAAAAAGTTGGCATGTACCACAACAGTAGTCAGA
AGCGGCACTGGACCTTCTCCAGCGAGGAGCAGCTGGCAAGACTGCGGGCTGACGCCAACCGCAAATTCAG
ATGCAAAGCCGTGGCCAACGGGAAGGTTCTTCCGAATGATCCAGTCTTTCTTGAGCCTCATGAAGAAATG
ACACTCTGCAAATACTATGAGAAAAGGTTATTGGAATTCTGTTCGGTGTTTAAGCCAGCAATGCCAAGAT
CTGTTGTGGGTACGGCTTGTATGTATTTCAAACGTTTTTATCTTAATAACTCAGTAATGGAATATCACCC
CAGGATAATAATGCTCACTTGTGCATTTTTGGCCTGCAAAGTAGATGAATTCAATGTATCTAGTCCTCAG
TTTGTTGGAAACCTCCGGGAGAGTCCTCTTGGACAGGAGAAGGCACTTGAACAGATACTGGAATATGAAC
TACTTCTTATACAGCAACTTAATTTCCACCTTATTGTCCACAATCCTTACAGACCATTTGAGGGCTTCCT
CATCGACTTAAAGACCCGCTATCCCATATTGGAGAATCCAGAGATTTTGAGGAAAACAGCTGATGACTTT
CTTAATAGAATTGCATTGACGGATGCTTACCTTTTATACACACCTTCCCAAATTGCCCTGACTGCCATTT
TATCTAGTGCCTCCAGGGCTGGAATTACTATGGAAAGTTATTTATCAGAGAGTCTGATGCTGAAAGAGAA
CAGAACTTGCCTGTCACAGTTACTAGATATAATGAAAAGCATGAGAAACTTAGTAAAGAAGTATGAACCA
CCCAGATCTGAAGAAGTTGCTGTTCTGAAACAGAAGTTGGAGCGATGTCATTCTGCTGAGCTTGCACTTA
ACGTAATCACGAAGAAGAGGAAAGGCTATGAAGATGATGATTACGTCTCAAAGAAATCCAAACATGAGGA
GGAAGAATGGACTGATGACGACCTGGTAGAATCTCTCTACCCAACTTTCTTGTACAAAGTTGGCATTATA
AGAAAGCATTGCTTATCAATTTGTTGCAACGAACAGGTCACTATCAGTCAAAATAAAATCATTATTTGCC
ATCCAGCTGATATCCCCTATAGTGAGTCGTATTACATGGTCATAGCTGTTTCCTGGCAGCTCTGGCCCGT
GTCTCAAAATCTCTGATGTTACATTGCACAAGATAAAAATATATCATCATGCCTCCTCTAGACCAGCCAG
GACAGAAATGCCTCGACTTCGCTGCTACCCAAGGTTGCCGGGTGACGCACACCGTGGAAACGGATGAAGG
CACGAACCCAGTGGACATAAGCCTGTTCGGTTCGTAAGCTGTAATGCAAGTAGCGTATGCGCTCACGCAA
CTGGTCCAGAACCTTGACCGAACGCAGCGGTGGTAACGGCGCAGTGGCGGTTTTCATGGCTTGTTATGAC
TGTTTTTTTGGGGTACAGTCTATGCCTCGGGCATCCAAGCAGCAAGCGCGTTACGCCGTGGGTCGATGTT
TGATGTTATGGAGCAGCAACGATGTTACGCAGCAGGGCAGTCGCCCTAAAACAAAGTTAAACATTATGAG
GGAAGCGGTGATCGCCGAAGTATCGACTCAACTATCAGAGGTAGTTGGCGTCATCGAGCGCCATCTCGAA
CCGACGTTGCTGGCCGTACATTTGTACGGCTCCGCAGTGGATGGCGGCCTGAAGCCACACAGTGATATTG
ATTTGCTGGTTACGGTGACCGTAAGGCTTGATGAAACAACGCGGCGAGCTTTGATCAACGACCTTTTGGA
AACTTCGGCTTCCCCTGGAGAGAGCGAGATTCTCCGCGCTGTAGAAGTCACCATTGTTGTGCACGACGAC
ATCATTCCGTGGCGTTATCCAGCTAAGCGCGAACTGCAATTTGGAGAATGGCAGCGCAATGACATTCTTG
CAGGTATCTTCGAGCCAGCCACGATCGACATTGATCTGGCTATCTTGCTGACAAAAGCAAGAGAACATAG
CGTTGCCTTGGTAGGTCCAGCGGCGGAGGAACTCTTTGATCCGGTTCCTGAACAGGATCTATTTGAGGCG
CTAAATGAAACCTTAACGCTATGGAACTCGCCGCCCGACTGGGCTGGCGATGAGCGAAATGTAGTGCTTA
CGTTGTCCCGCATTTGGTACAGCGCAGTAACCGGCAAAATCGCGCCGAAGGATGTCGCTGCCGACTGGGC
AATGGAGCGCCTGCCGGCCCAGTATCAGCCCGTCATACTTGAAGCTAGACAGGCTTATCTTGGACAAGAA
GAAGATCGCTTGGCCTCGCGCGCAGATCAGTTGGAAGAATTTGTCCACTACGTGAAAGGCGAGATCACCA
AGGTAGTCGGCAAATAACCCTCGAGCCACCCATGACCAAAATCCCTTAACGTGAGTTACGCGTCGTTCCA
CTGAGCGTCAGACCCCGTAGAAAAGATCAAAGGATCTTCTTGAGATCCTTTTTTTCTGCGCGTAATCTGC
TGCTTGCAAACAAAAAAACCACCGCTACCAGCGGTGGTTTGTTTGCCGGATCAAGAGCTACCAACTCTTT
TTCCGAAGGTAACTGGCTTCAGCAGAGCGCAGATACCAAATACTGTTCTTCTAGTGTAGCCGTAGTTAGG
CCACCACTTCAAGAACTCTGTAGCACCGCCTACATACCTCGCTCTGCTAATCCTGTTACCAGTGGCTGCT
GCCAGTGGCGATAAGTCGTGTCTTACCGGGTTGGACTCAAGACGATAGTTACCGGATAAGGCGCAGCGGT
CGGGCTGAACGGGGGGTTCGTGCACACAGCCCAGCTTGGAGCGAACGACCTACACCGAACTGAGATACCT
ACAGCGTGAGCTATGAGAAAGCGCCACGCTTCCCGAAGGGAGAAAGGCGGACAGGTATCCGGTAAGCGGC
AGGGTCGGAACAGGAGAGCGCACGAGGGAGCTTCCAGGGGGAAACGCCTGGTATCTTTATAGTCCTGTCG
GGTTTCGCCACCTCTGACTTGAGCGTCGATTTTTGTGATGCTCGTCAGGGGGGCGGAGCCTATGGAAAAA
CGCCAGCAACGCGGCCTTTTTACGGTTCCTGGCCTTTTGCTGGCCTTTTGCTCACATGTTCTTTCCTGCG
TTATCCCCTGATTCTGTGGATAACCGTATTACCGCCTTTGAGTGAGCTGATACCGCTCGCCGCAGCCGAA
CGACCGAGCGCAGCGAGTCAGTGAGCGAGGAAGCGGAAGAGCGCCCAATACGCAAACCGCCTCTCCCCGC
GCGTTGGCCGATTCATTAATGCAGCTGGCACGACAGGTTTCCCGACTGGAAAGCGGGCAGTGAGCGCAAC
GCAATTAATACGCGTACCGCTAGCCAGGAAGAGTTTGTAGAAACGCAAAAAGGCCATCCGTCAGGATGGC
CTTCTGCTTAGTTTGATGCCTGGCAGTTTATGGCGGGCGTCCTGCCCGCCACCCTCCGGGCCGTTGCTTC
ACAACGTTCAAATCCGCTCCCGGCGGATTTGTCCTACTCAGGAGAGCGTTCACCGACAAACAACAGATAA
AACGAAAGGCCCAGTCTTCCGACTGAGCCTTTCGTTTTATTTGATGCCT
