>Addgene plasmid #82956 | pDONR223_CCNH_WT_V5 | depositor partial sequence | sequence record 162647 | Insert sequence
ATGTACCACAACAGTAGTCAGAAGCGGCACTGGACCTTCTCCAGCGAGGAGCAGCTGGCAAGACTGCGGG
CTGACGCCAACCGCAAATTCAGATGCAAAGCCGTGGCCAACGGGAAGGTTCTTCCGAATGATCCAGTCTT
TCTTGAGCCTCATGAAGAAATGACACTCTGCAAATACTATGAGAAAAGGTTATTGGAATTCTGTTCGGTG
TTTAAGCCAGCAATGCCAAGATCTGTTGTGGGTACGGCTTGTATGTATTTCAAACGTTTTTATCTTAATA
ACTCAGTAATGGAATATCACCCCAGGATAATAATGCTCACTTGTGCATTTTTGGCCTGCAAAGTAGATGA
ATTCAATGTATCTAGTCCTCAGTTTGTTGGAAACCTCCGGGAGAGTCCTCTTGGACAGGAGAAGGCACTT
GAACAGATACTGGAATATGAACTACTTCTTATACAGCAACTTAATTTCCACCTTATTGTCCACAATCCTT
ACAGACCATTTGAGGGCTTCCTCATCGACTTAAAGACCCGCTATCCCATATTGGAGAATCCAGAGATTTT
GAGGAAAACAGCTGATGACTTTCTTAATAGAATTGCATTGACGGATGCTTACCTTTTATACACACCTTCC
CAAATTGCCCTGACTGCCATTTTATCTAGTGCCTCCAGGGCTGGAATTACTATGGAAAGTTATTTATCAG
AGAGTCTGATGCTGAAAGAGAACAGAACTTGCCTGTCACAGTTACTAGATATAATGAAAAGCATGAGAAA
CTTAGTAAAGAAGTATGAACCACCCAGATCTGAAGAAGTTGCTGTTCTGAAACAGAAGTTGGAGCGATGT
CATTCTGCTGAGCTTGCACTTAACGTAATCACGAAGAAGAGGAAAGGCTATGAAGATGATGATTACGTCT
CAAAGAAATCCAAACATGAGGAGGAAGAATGGACTGATGACGACCTGGTAGAATCTCTC
